>Addgene plasmid #161923 | pCAG-eSpCas9-2A-GFP-sgRNA-HSD17B11 | addgene full sequence | sequence record 318845 | Addgene NGS Result
CACTTCAAGAACTCTGTAGCACCGCCTACATACCTCGCTCTGCTAATCCTGTTACCAGTGGCTGCTGCCA
GTGGCGATAAGTCGTGTCTTACCGGGTTGGACTCAAGACGATAGTTACCGGATAAGGCGCAGCGGTCGGG
CTGAACGGGGGGTTCGTGCACACAGCCCAGCTTGGAGCGAACGACCTACACCGAACTGAGATACCTACAG
CGTGAGCTATGAGAAAGCGCCACGCTTCCCGAAGGGAGAAAGGCGGACAGGTATCCGGTAAGCGGCAGGG
TCGGAACAGGAGAGCGCACGAGGGAGCTTCCAGGGGGAAACGCCTGGTATCTTTATAGTCCTGTCGGGTT
TCGCCACCTCTGACTTGAGCGTCGATTTTTGTGATGCTCGTCAGGGGGGCGGAGCCTATGGAAAAACGCC
AGCAACGCGGCCTTTTTACGGTTCCTGGCCTTTTGCTGGCCTTTTGCTCACATGTGAGGGCCTATTTCCC
ATGATTCCTTCATATTTGCATATACGATACAAGGCTGTTAGAGAGATAATTGGAATTAATTTGACTGTAA
ACACAAAGATATTAGTACAAAATACGTGACGTAGAAAGTAATAATTTCTTGGGTAGTTTGCAGTTTTAAA
ATTATGTTTTAAAATGGACTATCATATGCTTACCGTAACTTGAAAGTATTTCGATTTCTTGGCTTTATAT
ATCTTGTGGAAAGGACGAAACACCGTGTAATCAGCACGATTTCGCGTTTTAGAGCTAGAAATAGCAAGTT
AAAATAAGGCTAGTCCGTTATCAACTTGAAAAAGTGGCACCGAGTCGGTGCTTTTTTGTTTTAGAGCTAG
AAATAGCAAGTTAAAATAAGGCTAGTCCGTTTTTAGCGCGTGCGCCAATTCTGCAGACAAATGGCTCTAG
TAACGGCCGCCAGTGTGCTGGAATTCAGGCTAGTTATTAATAGTAATCAATTACGGGGTCATTAGTTCAT
AGCCCATATATGGAGTTCCGCGTTACATAACTTACGGTAAATGGCCCGCCTGGCTGACCGCCCAACGACC
CCCGCCCATTGACGTCAATAATGACGTATGTTCCCATAGTAACGCCAATAGGGACTTTCCATTGACGTCA
ATGGGTGGAGTATTTACGGTAAACTGCCCACTTGGCAGTACATCAAGTGTATCATATGCCAAGTACGCCC
CCTATTGACGTCAATGACGGTAAATGGCCCGCCTGGCATTATGCCCAGTACATGACCTTATGGGACTTTC
CTACTTGGCAGTACATCTACGTATTAGTCATCGCTATTACCATGGTCGAGGTGAGCCCCACGTTCTGCTT
CACTCTCCCCATCTCCCCCCCCTCCCCACCCCCAATTTTGTATTTATTTATTTTTTAATTATTTTGTGCA
GCGATGGGGGCGGGGGGGGGGGGGGGGSGSGCGCSRGGSGGGGSGGGGSGGGGSGRGGGGSGGGGSGGGG
SGRGGSGGRGRGGKGSGGCGGCAGCCAATCAGAGCGGCGCGCTCCGAAAGTTTCCTTTTATGGCGAGGCG
GCGGCGGCGGCGGCCCTATAAAAAGCGAAGCGCGCGGCGGGCGGGAGTCGCTGCGCGCTGCCTTCGCCCC
GTGCCCCGCTCCGCCGCCGCCTCGCGCCGCCCGCCCCGGCTCTGACTGACCGCGTTACTCCCACAGGTGA
GCGGGCGGGACGGCCCTTCTCCTCCGGGCTGTAATTAGCGCTTGGTTTAATGACGGCTTGTTTCTTTTCT
GTGGCTGCGTGAAAGCCTTGAGGGGCTCCGGGAGGGCCCTTTGTGCGGGGGGAGCGGCTCGGGGGGTGCG
TGCGTGTGTGTGTGCGTGGGGAGCGCCGCGTGCGGCTCCGCGCTGCCCGGCGGCTGTGAGCGCTGCGGGC
GCGGCGCGGGGCTTTGTGCGCTCCGCAGTGTGCGCGAGGGGAGCGCGGCCGGGGGCGGTGCCCCGCGGTG
CGGGGGGGGCTGCGAGGGGAACAAAGGCTGCGTGCGGGGTGTGTGCGTGGGGGGGTGAGCAGGGGGTGTG
GGCGCGTCGGTCGGGCTGCAACCCCCCCTGCACCCCCCTCCCCGAGTTGCTGAGCACGGCCCGGCTTCGG
GTGCGGGGCTCCGTACGGGGCGTGGCGCGGGGCTCGCCGTGCCGGGCGGGGGGKGGCGGCAGGKGGGGGT
GCCGGGCGGGGCGGGGCCGCCKCGGGCCGGGGRGGGCTCGGGGGRGGGGCGCGGCGGCCCCCGGAGCGCC
GGCGGCTGTCGAGGCGCGGCGAGCCGCAGCCATTGCCTTTTATGGTAATCGTGCGAGAGGGCGCAGGGAC
TTCCTTTGTCCCAAATCTGTGCGGAGCCGAAATCTGGGAGGCGCCGCCGCACCCCCTCTAGCGGGCGCGG
GGCGAAGCGGTGCGGCGCCGGCAGGAAGGAAATGGGCGGGGAGGGCCTTCGTGCGTCGCCGCGCCGCCGT
CCCCTTCTCCCTCTCCAGCCTCGGGGCTGTCCGCGGGGGGACGGCTGCCTTCGGGGGGGACGGGGCAGGG
CGGGGTTCGGCTTCTGGCGTGTGACCGGCGGCTCTAGAGCCTCTGCTAACCATGTTCATGCCTTCTTCTT
TTTCCTACAGCTCCTGGGCAACGTGCTGGTTATTGTGCTGTCTCATCATTTTGGCAAAGAATTCCTGAAT
TCTGCAGATCCGGTGCCACCATGGACTATAAGGACCACGACGGAGACTACAAGGATCATGATATTGATTA
CAAAGACGATGACGATAAGATGGCCCCAAAGAAGAAGCGGAAGGTCGGTATCCACGGAGTCCCAGCAGCC
GACAAGAAGTACAGCATCGGCCTGGACATCGGCACCAACTCTGTGGGCTGGGCCGTGATCACCGACGAGT
ACAAGGTGCCCAGCAAGAAATTCAAGGTGCTGGGCAACACCGACCGGCACAGCATCAAGAAGAACCTGAT
CGGAGCCCTGCTGTTCGACAGCGGCGAAACAGCCGAGGCCACCCGGCTGAAGAGAACCGCCAGAAGAAGA
TACACCAGACGGAAGAACCGGATCTGCTATCTGCAAGAGATCTTCAGCAACGAGATGGCCAAGGTGGACG
ACAGCTTCTTCCACAGACTGGAAGAGTCCTTCCTGGTGGAAGAGGATAAGAAGCACGAGCGGCACCCCAT
CTTCGGCAACATCGTGGACGAGGTGGCCTACCACGAGAAGTACCCCACCATCTACCACCTGAGAAAGAAA
CTGGTGGACAGCACCGACAAGGCCGACCTGCGGCTGATCTATCTGGCCCTGGCCCACATGATCAAGTTCC
GGGGCCACTTCCTGATCGAGGGCGACCTGAACCCCGACAACAGCGACGTGGACAAGCTGTTCATCCAGCT
GGTGCAGACCTACAACCAGCTGTTCGAGGAAAACCCCATCAACGCCAGCGGCGTGGACGCCAAGGCCATC
CTGTCTGCCAGACTGAGCAAGAGCAGACGGCTGGAAAATCTGATCGCCCAGCTGCCCGGCGAGAAGAAGA
ATGGCCTGTTCGGAAACCTGATTGCCCTGAGCCTGGGCCTGACCCCCAACTTCAAGAGCAACTTCGACCT
GGCCGAGGATGCCAAACTGCAGCTGAGCAAGGACACCTACGACGACGACCTGGACAACCTGCTGGCCCAG
ATCGGCGACCAGTACGCCGACCTGTTTCTGGCCGCCAAGAACCTGTCCGACGCCATCCTGCTGAGCGACA
TCCTGAGAGTGAACACCGAGATCACCAAGGCCCCCCTGAGCGCCTCTATGATCAAGAGATACGACGAGCA
CCACCAGGACCTGACCCTGCTGAAAGCTCTCGTGCGGCAGCAGCTGCCTGAGAAGTACAAAGAGATTTTC
TTCGACCAGAGCAAGAACGGCTACGCCGGCTACATTGACGGCGGAGCCAGCCAGGAAGAGTTCTACAAGT
TCATCAAGCCCATCCTGGAAAAGATGGACGGCACCGAGGAACTGCTCGTGAAGCTGAACAGAGAGGACCT
GCTGCGGAAGCAGCGGACCTTCGACAACGGCAGCATCCCCCACCAGATCCACCTGGGAGAGCTGCACGCC
ATTCTGCGGCGGCAGGAAGATTTTTACCCATTCCTGAAGGACAACCGGGAAAAGATCGAGAAGATCCTGA
CCTTCCGCATCCCCTACTACGTGGGCCCTCTGGCCAGGGGAAACAGCAGATTCGCCTGGATGACCAGAAA
GAGCGAGGAAACCATCACCCCCTGGAACTTCGAGGAAGTGGTGGACAAGGGCGCTTCCGCCCAGAGCTTC
ATCGAGCGGATGACCAACTTCGATAAGAACCTGCCCAACGAGAAGGTGCTGCCCAAGCACAGCCTGCTGT
ACGAGTACTTCACCGTGTATAACGAGCTGACCAAAGTGAAATACGTGACCGAGGGAATGAGAAAGCCCGC
CTTCCTGAGCGGCGAGCAGAAAAAGGCCATCGTGGACCTGCTGTTCAAGACCAACCGGAAAGTGACCGTG
AAGCAGCTGAAAGAGGACTACTTCAAGAAAATCGAGTGCTTCGACTCCGTGGAAATCTCCGGCGTGGAAG
ATCGGTTCAACGCCTCCCTGGGCACATACCACGATCTGCTGAAAATTATCAAGGACAAGGACTTCCTGGA
CAATGAGGAAAACGAGGACATTCTGGAAGATATCGTGCTGACCCTGACACTGTTTGAGGACAGAGAGATG
ATCGAGGAACGGCTGAAAACCTATGCCCACCTGTTCGACGACAAAGTGATGAAGCAGCTGAAGCGGCGGA
GATACACCGGCTGGGGCAGGCTGAGCCGGAAGCTGATCAACGGCATCCGGGACAAGCAGTCCGGCAAGAC
AATCCTGGATTTCCTGAAGTCCGACGGCTTCGCCAACAGAAACTTCATGCAGCTGATCCACGACGACAGC
CTGACCTTTAAAGAGGACATCCAGAAAGCCCAGGTGTCCGGCCAGGGCGATAGCCTGCACGAGCACATTG
CCAATCTGGCCGGCAGCCCCGCCATTAAGAAGGGCATCCTGCAGACAGTGAAGGTGGTGGACGAGCTCGT
GAAAGTGATGGGCCGGCACAAGCCCGAGAACATCGTGATCGAAATGGCCAGAGAGAACCAGACCACCCAG
AAGGGACAGAAGAACAGCCGCGAGAGAATGAAGCGGATCGAAGAGGGCATCAAAGAGCTGGGCAGCCAGA
TCCTGAAAGAACACCCCGTGGAAAACACCCAGCTGCAGAACGAGAAGCTGTACCTGTACTACCTGCAGAA
TGGGCGGGATATGTACGTGGACCAGGAACTGGACATCAACCGGCTGTCCGACTACGATGTGGACCATATC
GTGCCTCAGAGCTTTCTGGCCGACGACTCCATCGACAACAAGGTGCTGACCAGAAGCGACAAGAACCGGG
GCAAGAGCGACAACGTGCCCTCCGAAGAGGTCGTGAAGAAGATGAAGAACTACTGGCGGCAGCTGCTGAA
CGCCAAGCTGATTACCCAGAGAAAGTTCGACAATCTGACCAAGGCCGAGAGAGGCGGCCTGAGCGAACTG
GATAAGGCCGGCTTCATCAAGAGACAGCTGGTGGAAACCCGGCAGATCACAAAGCACGTGGCACAGATCC
TGGACTCCCGGATGAACACTAAGTACGACGAGAATGACAAGCTGATCCGGGAAGTGAAAGTGATCACCCT
GAAGTCCAAGCTGGTGTCCGATTTCCGGAAGGATTTCCAGTTTTACAAAGTGCGCGAGATCAACAACTAC
CACCACGCCCACGACGCCTACCTGAACGCCGTCGTGGGAACCGCCCTGATCAAAAAGTACCCTGCGCTGG
AAAGCGAGTTCGTGTACGGCGACTACAAGGTGTACGACGTGCGGAAGATGATCGCCAAGAGCGAGCAGGA
AATCGGCAAGGCTACCGCCAAGTACTTCTTCTACAGCAACATCATGAACTTTTTCAAGACCGAGATTACC
CTGGCCAACGGCGAGATCCGGAAGGCGCCTCTGATCGAGACAAACGGCGAAACCGGGGAGATCGTGTGGG
ATAAGGGCCGGGATTTTGCCACCGTGCGGAAAGTGCTGAGCATGCCCCAAGTGAATATCGTGAAAAAGAC
CGAGGTGCAGACAGGCGGCTTCAGCAAAGAGTCTATCCTGCCCAAGAGGAACAGCGATAAGCTGATCGCC
AGAAAGAAGGACTGGGACCCTAAGAAGTACGGCGGCTTCGACAGCCCCACCGTGGCCTATTCTGTGCTGG
TGGTGGCCAAAGTGGAAAAGGGCAAGTCCAAGAAACTGAAGAGTGTGAAAGAGCTGCTGGGGATCACCAT
CATGGAAAGAAGCAGCTTCGAGAAGAATCCCATCGACTTTCTGGAAGCCAAGGGCTACAAAGAAGTGAAA
AAGGACCTGATCATCAAGCTGCCTAAGTACTCCCTGTTCGAGCTGGAAAACGGCCGGAAGAGAATGCTGG
CCTCTGCCGGCGAACTGCAGAAGGGAAACGAACTGGCCCTGCCCTCCAAATATGTGAACTTCCTGTACCT
GGCCAGCCACTATGAGAAGCTGAAGGGCTCCCCCGAGGATAATGAGCAGAAACAGCTGTTTGTGGAACAG
CACAAGCACTACCTGGACGAGATCATCGAGCAGATCAGCGAGTTCTCCAAGAGAGTGATCCTGGCCGACG
CTAATCTGGACAAAGTGCTGTCCGCCTACAACAAGCACCGGGATAAGCCCATCAGAGAGCAGGCCGAGAA
TATCATCCACCTGTTTACCCTGACCAATCTGGGAGCCCCTGCCGCCTTCAAGTACTTTGACACCACCATC
GACCGGAAGAGGTACACCAGCACCAAAGAGGTGCTGGACGCCACCCTGATCCACCAGAGCATCACCGGCC
TGTACGAGACACGGATCGACCTGTCTCAGCTGGGAGGCGACAAAAGGCCGGCGGCCACGAAAAAGGCCGG
CCAGGCAAAAAAGAAAAAGGAATTCGGCAGTGGAGAGGGCAGAGGAAGTCTGCTAACATGCGGTGACGTC
GAGGAGAATCCTGGCCCAGTGAGCAAGGGCGAGGAGCTGTTCACCGGGGTGGTGCCCATCCTGGTCGAGC
TGGACGGCGACGTAAACGGCCACAAGTTCAGCGTGTCCGGCGAGGGCGAGGGCGATGCCACCTACGGCAA
GCTGACCCTGAAGTTCATCTGCACCACCGGCAAGCTGCCCGTGCCCTGGCCCACCCTCGTGACCACCCTG
ACCTACGGCGTGCAGTGCTTCAGCCGCTACCCCGACCACATGAAGCAGCACGACTTCTTCAAGTCCGCCA
TGCCCGAAGGCTACGTCCAGGAGCGCACCATCTTCTTCAAGGACGACGGCAACTACAAGACCCGCGCCGA
GGTGAAGTTCGAGGGCGACACCCTGGTGAACCGCATCGAGCTGAAGGGCATCGACTTCAAGGAGGACGGC
AACATCCTGGGGCACAAGCTGGAGTACAACTACAACAGCCACAACGTCTATATCATGGCCGACAAGCAGA
AGAACGGCATCAAGGTGAACTTCAAGATCCGCCACAACATCGAGGACGGCAGCGTGCAGCTCGCCGACCA
CTACCAGCAGAACACCCCCATCGGCGACGGCCCCGTGCTGCTGCCCGACAACCACTACCTGAGCACCCAG
TCCGCCCTGAGCAAAGACCCCAACGAGAAGCGCGATCACATGGTCCTGCTGGAGTTCGTGACCGCCGCCG
GGATCACTCTCGGCATGGACGAGCTGTACAAGGAATTCTAACTAGAGCTCGCTGATCAGCCTCGACTGTG
CCTTCTAGTTGCCAGCCATCTGTTGTTTGCCCCTCCCCCGTGCCTTCCTTGACCCTGGAAGGTGCCACTC
CCACTGTCCTTTCCTAATAAAATGAGGAAATTGCATCGCATTGTCTGAGTAGGTGTCATTCTATTCTGGG
GGGTGGGGTGGGGCAGGACAGCAAGGGGGAGGATTGGGAAGAGAATAGCAGGCATGCTGGGGAGCGGCCG
CAGGAACCCCTAGTGATGGAGTTGGCCACTCCCTCTCTGCGCGCTCGCTCGCTCACTGAGGCCGGGCGAC
CAAAGGTCGCCCGACGCCCGGGCTTTGCCCGGGCGGCCTCAGTGAGCGAGCGAGCGCGCAGCTGCCTGCA
GGGGCGCCTGATGCGGTATTTTCTCCTTACGCATCTGTGCGGTATTTCACACCGCATA
[95 nt withheld, positions 8179-8273]
T
[46 nt withheld, positions 8275-8320]
C
[141 nt withheld, positions 8322-8462]
CCTTTGACGTTGGAGTCCACGTTCTTT
[37 nt withheld, positions 8490-8526]
ACTCTATCTCGGGCTATTCTTTTGATTTATAAGGGATTTTGCCGATTTCGGTCTATTGGTTAAAAAATGA
GCTGATTTAACAAAAATTTAACGCGAATTTTAACAAAATATTAACGTTTACAATTTTATGGTGCACTCTC
AGTACAATCTGCTCTGATGCCGCATAGTTAAGCCAGCCCCGACACCCGCCAACACCCGCTGACGCGCCCT
GACGGGCTTGTCTGCTCCCGGCATCCGCTTACAGACAAGCTGTGACCGTCTCCGGGAGCTGCATGTGTCA
GAGGTTTTCACCGTCATCACCGAAACGCGCGAGACGAAAGGGCCTCGTGATACGCCTATTTTTATAGGTT
AATGTCATGATAATAATGGTTTCTTAGACGTCAGGTGGCACTTTTCGGGGAAATGTGCGCGGAACCCCTA
TTTGTTTATTTTTCTAAATACATTCAAATATGTATCCGCTCATGAGACAATAACCCTGATAAATGCTTCA
ATAATATTGAAAAAGGAAGAGTATGAGTATTCAACATTTCCGTGTCGCCCTTATTCCCTTTTTTGCGGCA
TTTTGCCTTCCTGTTTTTGCTCACCCAGAAACGCTGGTGAAAGTAAAAGATGCTGAAGATCAGTTGGGTG
CACGAGTGGGTTACATCGAACTGGATCTCAACAGCGGTAAGATCCTTGAGAGTTTTCGCCCCGAAGAACG
TTTTCCAATGATGAGCACTTTTAAAGTTCTGCTATGTGGCGCGGTATTATCCCGTATTGACGCCGGGCAA
GAGCAACTCGGTCGCCGCATACACTATTCTCAGAATGACTTGGTTGAGTACTCACCAGTCACAGAAAAGC
ATCTTACGGATGGCATGACAGTAAGAGAATTATGCAGTGCTGCCATAACCATGAGTGATAACACTGCGGC
CAACTTACTTCTGACAACGATCGGAGGACCGAAGGAGCTAACCGCTTTTTTGCACAACATGGGGGATCAT
GTAACTCGCCTTGATCGTTGGGAACCGGAGCTGAATGAAGCCATACCAAACGACGAGCGTGACACCACGA
TGCCTGTAGCAATGGCAACAACGTTGCGCAAACTATTAACTGGCGAACTACTTACTCTAGCTTCCCGGCA
ACAATTAATAGACTGGATGGAGGCGGATAAAGTTGCAGGACCACTTCTGCGCTCGGCCCTTCCGGCTGGC
TGGTTTATTGCTGATAAATCTGGAGCCGGTGAGCGTGGAAGCCGCGGTATCATTGCAGCACTGGGGCCAG
ATGGTAAGCCCTCCCGTATCGTAGTTATCTACACGACGGGGAGTCAGGCAACTATGGATGAACGAAATAG
ACAGATCGCTGAGATAGGTGCCTCACTGATTAAGCATTGGTAACTGTCAGACCAAGTTTACTCATATATA
CTTTAGATTGATTTAAAACTTCATTTTTAATTTAAAAGGATCTAGGTGAAGATCCTTTTTGATAATCTCA
TGACCAAAATCCCTTAACGTGAGTTTTCGTTCCACTGAGCGTCAGACCCCGTAGAAAAGATCAAAGGATC
TTCTTGAGATCCTTTTTTTCTGCGCGTAATCTGCTGCTTGCAAACAAAAAAACCACCGCTACCAGCGGTG
GTTTGTTTGCCGGATCAAGAGCTACCAACTCTTTTTCCGAAGGTAACTGGCTTCAGCAGAGCGCAGATAC
CAAATACTGTTCTTCTAGTGTAGCCGTAGTTAGGCCAC
Features (pLannotate 1.2.2; 18 found; start..end, strand, type, name):
    476..716     +  promoter       U6 promoter: RNA polymerase III promoter for human U6 snRNA
    746..821     +  misc_RNA       gRNA scaffold: guide RNA scaffold for the Streptococcus pyogenes CRISPR/Cas9 system
    828..871     +  misc_RNA       gRNA scaffold (fragment): guide RNA scaffold for the Streptococcus pyogenes CRISPR/Cas9 system
   1001..1304    +  enhancer       CMV enhancer: human cytomegalovirus immediate early enhancer
   1584..2600    +  intron         chimeric intron: chimera between introns from chicken β-actin and rabbit β-globin
   2801..4402    +  CDS            Cas9(N): N-terminal portion of Streptococcus pyogenes Cas9 (Zetsche et al., 2015)
   4403..6901    +  CDS            Cas9(C): C-terminal portion of Streptococcus pyogenes Cas9 (Zetsche et al., 2015)
   6902..6949    +  CDS            nucleoplasmin NLS: bipartite nuclear localization signal from nucleoplasmin
   7019..7732    +  CDS            EGFP: EGFP is a basic (constitutively fluorescent) green fluorescent protein published in 1996, derived from Aequorea victoria. It is reported to be a rapidly-maturing weak dimer with moderate acid sensitivity.
   7766..7877    +  polyA_signal   bGH poly(A) signal: bovine growth hormone polyadenylation signal
   7982..8122    +  repeat_region  AAV2 ITR: inverted terminal repeat of adeno-associated virus serotype 2 inverted
   8127..8178    -  misc_feature   bom (fragment): basis of mobility region from pBR322
   8197..8652    +  rep_origin     f1 ori (sequence partly withheld): f1 bacteriophage origin of replication; arrow indicates direction of (+) strand synthesis
   8653..8702    -  misc_feature   bom (fragment): basis of mobility region from pBR322
   8804..8839    -  CDS            rop (fragment): Rop protein, which maintains plasmids at low copy number; rop
   8934..9038    +  promoter       AmpR promoter: bla
   9039..9899    +  CDS            AmpR: β-lactamase; bla; confers resistance to ampicillin, carbenicillin, and related antibiotics
  10070..414     +  rep_origin     ori (across the origin): high-copy-number ColE1/pMB1/pBR322/pUC origin of replication
