[The description below was written by a language model from this plasmid's Addgene catalogue record and pLannotate feature annotations shown in this document.]
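Description:
pCAG-eSpCas9-2A-GFP-sgRNA-HSD17B11 is an all-in-one CRISPR plasmid of about 10.2 kb for knocking out HSD17B11 in human cells. It is derived from the pCAG-eSpCas9-2A-GFP backbone by inserting a 21 bp guide sequence against HSD17B11 exon 1 between two BbsI sites, both of which were destroyed in the cloning. In bacteria it is maintained as a high-copy plasmid through a ColE1/pUC-type origin and selected with ampicillin via the β-lactamase gene and its own promoter. An f1 phage origin is also present, along with small annotated fragments of bom and rop.

Two expression units work together. A human U6 RNA polymerase III promoter drives the guide fused to the Streptococcus pyogenes gRNA scaffold; the annotation also picks up a second, partial scaffold fragment just downstream. Next comes a CAG-type Pol II cassette, annotated as a CMV enhancer followed by the chicken β-actin/rabbit β-globin chimeric intron. It expresses eSpCas9(1.1), the enhanced-specificity SpCas9 variant designed to reduce off-target cleavage, which the annotation tool splits into N- and C-terminal Cas9 portions. The Cas9 coding sequence carries a C-terminal nucleoplasmin nuclear localization signal. It is linked through a 2A self-cleaving peptide to EGFP, and the transcript ends at a bovine growth hormone polyadenylation signal. Because Cas9 and EGFP come from one transcript, green fluorescence marks cells expressing the nuclease, which can be used to identify or enrich transfected cells.

A single AAV2 inverted terminal repeat is annotated after the polyA signal. With only one ITR detected, it looks like a backbone remnant, and the record does not describe use as an AAV vector.
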