Addgene plasmid #161923: pCAG-eSpCas9-2A-GFP-sgRNA-HSD17B11
Purpose: To generate HSD17B11 KO in human cells. Co-expresses eSpCas9(1.1), GFP and a guide RNA against HSD17B11 exon 1.
Depositing lab: Sébastien Britton. Depositing organization: CNRS UMR 5089, Institute of Pharmacology and Structural Biology (IPBS). Publication: SDR enzymes oxidize specific lipidic alkynylcarbinols into cytotoxic protein-reactive species. Demange P, Joly E, Marcoux J, Zanon PRA, Listunov D, Rulliere P, Barthes C, Noirot C, Izquierdo JB, Rozie A, Pradines K, Hee R, de Brito MV, Marcellin M, Serre RF, Bouchez O, Burlet-Schiltz O, Oliveira MCF, Ballereau S, Bernardes-Genisson V, Maraval V, Calsou P, Hacker SM, Genisson Y, Chauvin R, Britton S. Elife. 2022 May 10;11. pii: 73913. doi: 10.7554/eLife.73913. PubMed 35535493.
Backbone
  Vector backbone: pCAG-eSpCas9-2A-GFP
  Backbone manufacturer: Addgene #79145
  Backbone size w/o insert (bp): 10225
  Total vector size (bp): 10246
  Vector type: CRISPR
Growth in bacteria
  Bacterial resistance: Ampicillin, 100 μg/mL
  Growth temperature: 37°C
  Growth strain: DH5alpha
  Copy number: High Copy
Gene/Insert
  Gene/Insert name: sgRNA targeting HSD17B11 exon 1
  Insert size (bp): 21
  Promoter: U6
  Cloning method: Restriction Enzyme; 5′ cloning site BbsI (destroyed during cloning); 3′ cloning site BbsI (destroyed during cloning)
  Sequencing primers: 5′ SEQ-U6-F (ATGGACTATCATATGCTTACCG)
Terms and licenses: Academic/Nonprofit Terms; Industry Terms: Not Available to Industry
How to cite: pCAG-eSpCas9-2A-GFP-sgRNA-HSD17B11 was a gift from Sébastien Britton (Addgene plasmid # 161923 ; http://n2t.net/addgene:161923 ; RRID:Addgene_161923)
